Addgene plasmid #137895: pGEL087
Purpose: (Empty Backbone) iSTU-CRISPR/Cas12a guide RNA unit insertion vector with OsCDPK2 intron
Depositing lab: Yong Zhang. Depositing organization: University of Electronic Science and Technology of China. Publication: Intron-Based Single Transcript Unit CRISPR Systems for Plant Genome Editing. Zhong Z, Liu S, Liu X, Liu B, Tang X, Ren Q, Zhou J, Zheng X, Qi Y, Zhang Y. Rice (N Y). 2020 Feb 3;13(1):8. doi: 10.1186/s12284-020-0369-8. PubMed 32016614.
Backbone
  Vector backbone: pZHY988
  Vector type: Plant Expression, CRISPR
Growth in bacteria
  Bacterial resistance: Kanamycin, 50 μg/mL
  Growth temperature: 37°C
  Growth strain: ccdB Survival
  Copy number: High Copy
Gene/Insert
  Gene/Insert name: None
Terms and licenses: Academic/Nonprofit Terms; Industry Terms: Not Available to Industry
How to cite: pGEL087 was a gift from Yong Zhang (Addgene plasmid # 137895 ; http://n2t.net/addgene:137895 ; RRID:Addgene_137895)
