[The description below was written by a language model from this plasmid's Addgene catalogue record and pLannotate feature annotations shown in this document.]
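Description:
pGEL087 is an empty-backbone plant expression and CRISPR vector built on pZHY988, intended as the guide RNA insertion vector for an intron-based single transcript unit (iSTU) CRISPR/Cas12a system that uses the OsCDPK2 intron. The annotated sequence is a 14.2 kb T-DNA binary plasmid. Outside the T-DNA borders it carries a high-copy ColE1/pUC-type origin with a pBR322 bom site for propagation in E. coli. It also carries the pVS1 oriV with the RepA and StaA genes, which provide replication and stable maintenance in Agrobacterium. A kanamycin resistance gene provides bacterial selection. The record specifies a ccdB-survival strain, which suggests the cloning site holds a ccdB counter-selection cassette to be replaced by the guide unit, although no such element appears in the feature table.

Between the nopaline-type left and right border repeats, two expression units are annotated. One is a plant selection cassette in which the CaMV 35S promoter drives the hygromycin resistance gene, ending in the CaMV poly(A) signal. The other begins with the maize polyubiquitin promoter, a strong constitutive promoter widely used in monocots, and ends in the Arabidopsis HSP18.2 terminator next to the right border. The roughly 3.8 kb between this promoter and terminator is unannotated. From the stated purpose, this region would be expected to hold the Cas12a coding sequence interrupted by the OsCDPK2 intron, with the guide RNA insertion site inside the intron, but the feature table does not confirm this. In such a design, a single Pol II transcript yields both nuclease mRNA and guide RNA. The vector is used for Agrobacterium-mediated plant genome editing, and the associated publication appeared in a rice journal.
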