Features (pLannotate 1.2.2; 16 found; start..end, strand, type, name):
   5011..5259    +  terminator     HSP terminator: efficient transcription terminator from the Arabidopsis thaliana heat shock protein 18.2 gene (Nagaya et al., 2010)
   5280..5304    +  misc_feature   RB T-DNA repeat: right border repeat from nopaline C58 T-DNA
   5644..6045    +  CDS            Y4CG_SINFN (fragment): Protein inferred from homology: Swiss-Prot protein existence level 3. From Sinorhizobium fredii (strain NBRC 101917 / NGR234).
   6605..7234    +  CDS            pVS1 StaA: stability protein from the Pseudomonas plasmid pVS1 (Heeb et al., 2000)
   7663..8736    +  CDS            pVS1 RepA: replication protein from the Pseudomonas plasmid pVS1 (Heeb et al., 2000)
   8802..8996    +  rep_origin     pVS1 oriV: origin of replication for the Pseudomonas plasmid pVS1 (Heeb et al., 2000)
   9199..9238    +  CDS            rop (fragment): Rop protein, which maintains plasmids at low copy number; rop
   9330..9470    +  misc_feature   bom: basis of mobility region from pBR322
   9656..10244   -  rep_origin     ori: high-copy-number ColE1/pMB1/pBR322/pUC origin of replication
  10331..11125   -  CDS            KanR: aminoglycoside phosphotransferase; aphA-3; confers resistance to kanamycin
  11550..11574   +  misc_feature   LB T-DNA repeat: left border repeat from nopaline C58 T-DNA
  11652..11826   -  polyA_signal   CaMV poly(A) signal: cauliflower mosaic virus polyadenylation signal
  11867..12877   -  CDS            HygR: aminoglycoside phosphotransferase from E. coli; aph(4)-Ia; confers resistance to hygromycin
  12922..13267   -  promoter       CaMV 35S promoter: strong constitutive promoter from cauliflower mosaic virus
  12924..12970   -  promoter       minimal CaMV 35S promoter: minimal 35S promoter from cauliflower mosaic virus
  13376..1196    +  promoter       Ubi promoter (across the origin): maize polyubiquitin gene promoter
>Addgene plasmid #137895 | pGEL087 | addgene full sequence | sequence record 310002 | Addgene NGS Result
TCTCACGGCACCGGCAGCTACGGGGGATTCCTTTCCCACCGCTCCTTCGCTTTCCCTTCCTCGCCCGCCG
TAATAAATAGACACCCCCTCCACACCCTCTTTCCCCAACCTCGTGTTGTTCGGAGCGCACACACACACAA
CCAGAACTCCCCCAAATCCACCCGTCGGCACCTCCGCTTCAAGGTACGCCGCTCGTCCTCCCCCCCCCCC
CTCTCTACCTTCTCAAGATCGGCGTTCCGGTCCATGGTTAGGGCCCGGTAGTTCTACTTCTGTTCATGTT
TGTGTTAGATCCGTGTTTGTGTTAGATCCGTGCTACTAGCGTTCGTACACGGATGCGACCTGTACGTCAG
ACACGTTCTGATTGCTAACTTGCCAGTGTTTCTCTTTGGGGAATCCTGGGATGGCTCTAGCCGTTCCGCA
GACGGGATCGATTTCATGATTTTTTTTGTTTCGTTGCATAGGGTTTGGTTTGCCCTTTTCCTTTATTTCA
ATATATGCCGTGCACTTGTTTGTCGGGTCATCTTTTCATGCTTTTTTTTGTCTTGGTTGTGATGATGTGG
TCTGGTTGGGCGGTCGTTCAAGATCGGAGTAGAATTAATTCTGTTTCAAACTACCTGGTGGATTTATTAA
TTTTGGATCTGTATGTGTGTGCCATACATATTCATAGTTACGAATTGAAGATGATGGATGGAAATATCGA
TCTAGGATAGGTATACATGTTGATGCGGGTTTTACTGATGCATATACAGAGATGCTTTTTGTTCGCTTGG
TTGTGATGATGTGGTGTGGTTGGGCGGTCGTTCATTCGTTCAAGATCGGAGTAGAATACTGTTTCAAACT
ACCTGGTGTATTTATTAATTTTGGAACTGTATGTGTGTGTCATACATCTTCATAGTTACGAGTTTAAGAT
GGATGGAAATATCGATCTAGGATAGGTATACATGTTGATGTGGGTTTTACTGATGCATATACATGATGGC
ATATGCAGCATCTATTCATATGCTCTAACCTTGAGTACCTATCTATTATAATAAACAAGTATGTTTTATA
ATTATTTTGATCTTGATATACTTGGATGATGGCATATGCAGCAGCTATATGTGGATTTTTTTAGCCCTGC
CTTCATACGCTATTTATTTGCTTGGTACTGTTTCTTTTGTCGATGCTCACCCTGTTGTTTGGTGTTACTT
CTGCAGCCTGCAGGATGGCTCCTAAGAAGAAGCGGAAGGTTGGTATTCACGGGGTGCCTGCGGCTTCAAA
GCTCGAGAAATTCACCAACTGTTATTCGTTGAGCAAAACACTGCGGTTTAAAGCGATTCCAGTCGGCAAG
ACTCAAGAGAATATAGACAATAAGCGGCTGTTGGTGGAAGATGAAAAGCGCGCGGAAGACTACAAAGGGG
TGAAGAAGTTGTTGGACAGATACTACCTCTCTTTTATCAATGATGTCTTGCACTCAATCAAATTGAAGAA
TCTGAACAACTACATCTCCCTCTTCAGAAAGAAAACAAGGACAGAAAAGGAGAATAAGGAACTTGAAAAT
TTGGAGATCAATCTGAGGAAAGAGATCGCGAAAGCCTTTAAAGGCAACGAAGGATACAAAAGTCTGTTCA
AGAAGGATATAATTGAGACAATTTTGCCAGAGTTCCTCGATGACAAGGACGAGATTGCGCTGGTCAATTC
GTTCAACGGATTCACAACAGCATTCACAGGCTTCTTTGATAATCGGGAAAATATGTTCTCTGAGGAGGCA
AAGTCCACTTCTATTGCGTTCAGGTGTATCAATGAGAATCTCACTAGGTACATTTCCAACATGGATATCT
TTGAGAAGGTTGACGCAATTTTTGACAAGCACGAAGTTCAGGAGATTAAGGAGAAGATCCTCAATTCCGA
TTATGACGTTGAGGACTTCTTCGAAGGTGAGTTTTTTAATTTCGTGCTCACTCAAGAGGGTATCGACGTG
TATAATGCGATCATCGGTGGGTTCGTGACTGAGTCCGGTGAAAAGATTAAGGGATTGAACGAGTATATCA
ACCTTTACAACCAAAAGACGAAACAGAAGCTGCCAAAGTTCAAGCCTCTTTACAAACAGGTTCTTTCAGA
CCGCGAGTCACTCTCGTTCTATGGGGAGGGCTACACTTCGGATGAGGAAGTCCTGGAGGTGTTCAGGAAT
ACTCTCAATAAGAATTCGGAGATTTTCTCTTCTATAAAAAAACTGGAAAAGTTGTTTAAGAATTTTGACG
AATACTCTAGCGCCGGCATATTTGTGAAAAACGGCCCGGCCATATCAACGATAAGTAAAGATATCTTCGG
CGAATGGAACGTGATCAGAGACAAATGGAACGCGGAGTATGACGATATTCACCTGAAGAAGAAGGCTGTC
GTAACGGAGAAGTACGAGGATGATCGCAGGAAAAGCTTCAAAAAGATCGGAAGTTTCAGCCTGGAACAGT
TGCAGGAGTATGCTGACGCCGATCTTAGCGTCGTCGAGAAGTTGAAGGAGATAATCATCCAAAAGGTCGA
TGAGATATATAAAGTCTATGGATCAAGTGAAAAACTGTTCGACGCCGACTTCGTTTTGGAGAAGTCCCTG
AAGAAGAACGACGCTGTTGTTGCCATTATGAAGGATCTGCTCGACAGCGTGAAGAGTTTCGAGAACTATA
TTAAGGCTTTTTTCGGGGAGGGGAAGGAGACTAACAGAGATGAGTCCTTCTACGGAGACTTCGTCCTCGC
GTACGATATACTCCTTAAGGTAGACCACATCTACGACGCAATCAGAAATTACGTGACACAAAAGCCGTAC
AGCAAGGACAAGTTCAAACTCTACTTCCAGAACCCCCAGTTCATGGGCGGCTGGGACAAGGACAAGGAAA
CGGATTACAGGGCTACGATCCTGAGGTATGGTTCAAAATACTACTTGGCGATTATGGACAAGAAGTACGC
CAAGTGTCTCCAGAAGATTGACAAAGACGATGTCAATGGCAATTATGAGAAGATCAACTACAAGCTGCTT
CCGGGTCCGAACAAGATGCTCCCAAAGGTTTTCTTCAGCAAGAAATGGATGGCCTACTATAACCCAAGCG
AGGACATCCAGAAGATTTATAAGAACGGTACGTTCAAGAAGGGCGACATGTTCAATCTTAACGACTGTCA
CAAGCTGATCGACTTCTTCAAAGACTCAATTAGCCGGTACCCAAAGTGGTCTAACGCCTATGACTTCAAC
TTTTCGGAAACCGAGAAGTACAAGGATATAGCCGGATTTTATAGAGAGGTGGAAGAGCAGGGCTACAAGG
TGTCATTCGAGTCCGCCAGCAAGAAGGAAGTGGACAAGCTCGTGGAAGAGGGTAAGCTCTACATGTTCCA
GATTTATAATAAAGACTTTAGCGATAAGAGCCACGGGACACCTAATCTCCACACAATGTATTTCAAGCTG
CTCTTCGACGAGAATAACCACGGCCAAATCAGGTTGTCAGGAGGGGCTGAACTCTTCATGCGGCGCGCAT
CCCTGAAGAAGGAGGAGCTTGTAGTCCACCCTGCGAATAGTCCAATTGCGAATAAGAACCCGGACAATCC
TAAAAAGACTACAACATTGAGCTACGACGTGTACAAGGATAAGAGGTTTTCCGAGGATCAGTACGAGCTC
CACATCCCGATTGCGATCAACAAGTGCCCAAAGAATATTTTCAAGATAAACACAGAGGTGCGTGTACTCC
TGAAGCATGACGACAATCCTTACGTCATTGGGATTGATCGGGGCGAGAGGAACCTCCTCTATATTGTGGT
GGTGGACGGGAAGGGGAACATAGTCGAACAGTACTCCCTTAACGAAATAATTAACAATTTCAACGGCATC
CGTATCAAGACCGACTACCATTCGTTGCTGGACAAGAAGGAGAAGGAGAGATTTGAGGCGCGGCAAAATT
GGACAAGTATCGAGAACATCAAGGAACTCAAAGCAGGTTATATCTCTCAAGTTGTGCATAAGATATGCGA
GCTGGTTGAGAAGTATGACGCAGTGATCGCTCTTGAGGACCTCAACTCGGGCTTTAAGAATAGCCGCGTT
AAAGTGGAGAAGCAGGTCTATCAAAAGTTCGAGAAGATGCTTATAGATAAGCTCAACTACATGGTCGATA
AGAAATCGAACCCATGTGCCACCGGCGGCGCACTCAAAGGTTACCAAATAACAAACAAATTCGAGTCCTT
CAAATCGATGAGTACTCAGAATGGGTTCATATTTTATATACCGGCGTGGCTTACGTCTAAGATCGACCCG
TCAACTGGTTTTGTCAACCTGTTGAAGACGAAATACACGTCCATTGCCGATTCGAAAAAGTTCATATCTA
GTTTTGATCGTATTATGTACGTCCCAGAGGAAGATCTTTTCGAGTTTGCTCTCGACTACAAAAACTTTTC
GCGGACCGATGCGGATTACATTAAAAAATGGAAACTCTATTCGTACGGCAACAGAATCAGGATTTTTCGC
AACCCTAAGAAGAATAACGTCTTTGATTGGGAGGAAGTTTGCTTGACTAGCGCGTACAAGTGAGACCCCG
GTCTCAGAGCTCTTTAATAAGTATGGCATTAACTACCAACAGGGTGATATCAGAGCACTGCTTTGCGAAC
AATCTGACAAGGCTTTCTACTCATCCTTCATGGCTTTGATGAGCCTGATGCTCCAGATGAGAAATTCAAT
TACAGGCAGAACCGACGTGGATTTCTTGATCTCCCCGGTTAAAAATTCTGATGGCATCTTTTACGATAGC
AGGAACTATGAAGCGCAAGAGAATGCGATTCTGCCAAAAAATGCAGACGCCAACGGTGCCTATAACATCG
CCAGGAAAGTCCTGTGGGCGATCGGCCAGTTCAAAAAGGCCGAAGACGAAAAATTGGACAAGGTCAAAAT
CGCTATCAGCAACAAAGAGTGGCTGGAGTATGCTCAGACATCCGTAAAGCATAAGCGTCCTGCTGCCACC
AAAAAGGCCGGACAGGCTAAGAAAAAGAAGTGATCTAGAATATGAAGATGAAGATGAAATATTTGGTGTG
TCAAATAAAAAGCTTGTGTGCTTAAGTTTGTGTTTTTTTCTTGGCTTGTTGTGTTATGAATTTGTGGCTT
TTTCTAATATTAAATGAATGTAAGATCACATTATAATGAATAAACAAATGTTTCTATAATCCATTGTGAA
TGTTTTGTTGGATCTCTTCTGCAGCATATAACTACTGTATGTGCTATGGTATGGACTATGGAATATGATT
AAAGATAAGGAGCTCAAACTATCAGTGTTTGACAGGATATATTGGCGGGTAAACCTAAGAGAAAAGAGCG
TTTATTAGAATAATCGGATATTTAAAAGGGCGTGAAAAGGTTTATCCGTTCGTCCATTTGTATGTGCATG
CCAACCACAGGGTTCCCCTCGGGATCAAAGTACTTTGATCCAACCCCTCCGCTGCTATAGTGCAGTCGGC
TTCTGACGTTCAGTGCAGCCGTCTTCTGAAAACGACATGTCGCACAAGTCCTAAGTTACGCGACAGGCTG
CCGCCCTGCCCTTTTCCTGGCGTTTTCTTGTCGCGTGTTTTAGTCGCATAAAGTAGAATACTTGCGACTA
GAACCGGAGACATTACGCCATGAACAAGAGCGCCGCCGCTGGCCTGCTGGGCTATGCCCGCGTCAGCACC
GACGACCAGGACTTGACCAACCAACGGGCCGAACTGCACGCGGCCGGCTGCACCAAGCTGTTTTCCGAGA
AGATCACCGGCACCAGGCGCGACCGCCCGGAGCTGGCCAGGATGCTTGACCACCTACGCCCTGGCGACGT
TGTGACAGTGACCAGGCTAGACCGCCTGGCCCGCAGCACCCGCGACCTACTGGACATTGCCGAGCGCATC
CAGGAGGCCGGCGCGGGCCTGCGTAGCCTGGCAGAGCCGTGGGCCGACACCACCACGCCGGCCGGCCGCA
TGGTGTTGACCGTGTTCGCCGGCATTGCCGAGTTCGAGCGTTCCCTAATCATCGACCGCACCCGGAGCGG
GCGCGAGGCCGCCAAGGCCCGAGGCGTGAAGTTTGGCCCCCGCCCTACCCTCACCCCGGCACAGATCGCG
CACGCCCGCGAGCTGATCGACCAGGAAGGCCGCACCGTGAAAGAGGCGGCTGCACTGCTTGGCGTGCATC
GCTCGACCCTGTACCGCGCACTTGAGCGCAGCGAGGAAGTGACGCCCACCGAGGCCAGGCGGCGCGGTGC
CTTCCGTGAGGACGCATTGACCGAGGCCGACGCCCTGGCGGCCGCCGAGAATGAACGCCAAGAGGAACAA
GCATGAAACCGCACCAGGACGGCCAGGACGAACCGTTTTTCATTACCGAAGAGATCGAGGCGGAGATGAT
CGCGGCCGGGTACGTGTTCGAGCCGCCCGCGCACGGCTCAACCGTGCGGCTGCATGAAATCCTGGCCGGT
TTGTCTGATGCCAAGCTGGCGGCCTGGCCGGCCAGCTTGGCCGCTGAAGAAACCGAGCGCCGCCGTCTAA
AAAGGTGATGTGTATTTGAGTAAAACAGCTTGCGTCATGCGGTCGCTGCGTATATGATGCGATGAGTAAA
TAAACAAATACGCAAGGGGAACGCATGAAGGTTATCGCTGTACTTAACCAGAAAGGCGGGTCAGGCAAGA
CGACCATCGCAACCCATCTAGCCCGCGCCCTGCAACTCGCCGGGGCCGATGTTCTGTTAGTCGATTCCGA
TCCCCAGGGCAGTGCCCGCGATTGGGCGGCCGTGCGGGAAGATCAACCGCTAACCGTTGTCGGCATCGAC
CGCCCGACGATTGACCGCGACGTGAAGGCCATCGGCCGGCGCGACTTCGTAGTGATCGACGGAGCGCCCC
AGGCGGCGGACTTGGCTGTGTCCGCGATCAAGGCAGCCGACTTCGTGCTGATTCCGGTGCAGCCAAGCCC
TTACGACATATGGGCCACCGCCGACCTGGTGGAGCTGGTTAAGCAGCGCATTGAGGTCACGGATGGAAGG
CTACAAGCGGCCTTTGTCGTGTCGCGGGCGATCAAAGGCACGCGCATCGGCGGTGAGGTTGCCGAGGCGC
TGGCCGGGTACGAGCTGCCCATTCTTGAGTCCCGTATCACGCAGCGCGTGAGCTACCCAGGCACTGCCGC
CGCCGGCACAACCGTTCTTGAATCAGAACCCGAGGGCGACGCTGCCCGCGAGGTCCAGGCGCTGGCCGCT
GAAATTAAATCAAAACTCATTTGAGTTAATGAGGTAAAGAGAAAATGAGCAAAAGCACAAACACGCTAAG
TGCCGGCCGTCCGAGCGCACGCAGCAGCAAGGCTGCAACGTTGGCCAGCCTGGCAGACACGCCAGCCATG
AAGCGGGTCAACTTTCAGTTGCCGGCGGAGGATCACACCAAGCTGAAGATGTACGCGGTACGCCAAGGCA
AGACCATTACCGAGCTGCTATCTGAATACATCGCGCAGCTACCAGAGTAAATGAGCAAATGAATAAATGA
GTAGATGAATTTTAGCGGCTAAAGGAGGCGGCATGGAAAATCAAGAACAACCAGGCACCGACGCCGTGGA
ATGCCCCATGTGTGGAGGAACGGGCGGTTGGCCAGGCGTAAGCGGCTGGGTTGCCTGCCGGCCCTGCAAT
GGCACTGGAACCCCCAAGCCCGAGGAATCGGCGTGAGCGGTCGCAAACCATCCGGCCCGGTACAAATCGG
CGCGGCGCTGGGTGATGACCTGGTGGAGAAGTTGAAGGCCGCGCAGGCCGCCCAGCGGCAACGCATCGAG
GCAGAAGCACGCCCCGGTGAATCGTGGCAAGCGGCCGCTGATCGAATCCGCAAAGAATCCCGGCAACCGC
CGGCAGCCGGTGCGCCGTCGATTAGGAAGCCGCCCAAGGGCGACGAGCAACCAGATTTTTTCGTTCCGAT
GCTCTATGACGTGGGCACCCGCGATAGTCGCAGCATCATGGACGTGGCCGTTTTCCGTCTGTCGAAGCGT
GACCGACGAGCTGGCGAGGTGATCCGCTACGAGCTTCCAGACGGGCACGTAGAGGTTTCCGCAGGGCCGG
CCGGCATGGCCAGTGTGTGGGATTACGACCTGGTACTGATGGCGGTTTCCCATCTAACCGAATCCATGAA
CCGATACCGGGAAGGGAAGGGAGACAAGCCCGGCCGCGTGTTCCGTCCACACGTTGCGGACGTACTCAAG
TTCTGCCGGCGAGCCGATGGCGGAAAGCAGAAAGACGACCTGGTAGAAACCTGCATTCGGTTAAACACCA
CGCACGTTGCCATGCAGCGTACGAAGAAGGCCAAGAACGGCCGCCTGGTGACGGTATCCGAGGGTGAAGC
CTTGATTAGCCGCTACAAGATCGTAAAGAGCGAAACCGGGCGGCCGGAGTACATCGAGATCGAGCTAGCT
GATTGGATGTACCGCGAGATCACAGAAGGCAAGAACCCGGACGTGCTGACGGTTCACCCCGATTACTTTT
TGATCGATCCCGGCATCGGCCGTTTTCTCTACCGCCTGGCACGCCGCGCCGCAGGCAAGGCAGAAGCCAG
ATGGTTGTTCAAGACGATCTACGAACGCAGTGGCAGCGCCGGAGAGTTCAAGAAGTTCTGTTTCACCGTG
CGCAAGCTGATCGGGTCAAATGACCTGCCGGAGTACGATTTGAAGGAGGAGGCGGGGCAGGCTGGCCCGA
TCCTAGTCATGCGCTACCGCAACCTGATCGAGGGCGAAGCATCCGCCGGTTCCTAATGTACGGAGCAGAT
GCTAGGGCAAATTGCCCTAGCAGGGGAAAAAGGTCGAAAAGGCCTCTTTCCTGTGGATAGCACGTACATT
GGGAACCCAAAGCCGTACATTGGGAACCGGAACCCGTACATTGGGAACCCAAAGCCGTACATTGGGAACC
GGTCACACATGTAAGTGACTGATATAAAAGAGAAAAAAGGCGATTTTTCCGCCTAAAACTCTTTAAAACT
TATTAAAACTCTTAAAACCCGCCTGGCCTGTGCATAACTGTCTGGCCAGCGCACAGCCGAAGAGCTGCAA
AAAGCGCCTACCCTTCGGTCGCTGCGCTCCCTACGCCCCGCCGCTTCGCGTCGGCCTATCGCGGCCGCTG
GCCGCTCAAAAATGGCTGGCCTACGGCCAGGCAATCTACCAGGGCGCGGACAAGCCGCGCCGTCGCCACT
CGACCGCCGGCGCCCACATCAAGGCACCCTGCCTCGCGCGTTTCGGTGATGACGGTGAAAACCTCTGACA
CATGCAGCTCCCGGAAACGGTCACAGCTTGTCTGTAAGCGGATGCCGGGAGCAGACAAGCGCGTCAGCGG
GTGTTGGCGGGTGTCGGGGCGCAGCCATGACCCAGTCACGTAGCGATAGCGGAGTGTATACTGGCTTAAC
TATGCGGCATCAGAGCAGATTGTACTGAGAGTGCACCATATGCGGTGTGAAATACCGCACAGATGCGTAA
GGAGAAAATACCGCATCAGGCGCTCTTCCGCTTCCTCGCTCACTGACTCGCTGCGCTCGGTCGTTCGGCT
GCGGCGAGCGGTATCAGCTCACTCAAAGGCGGTAATACGGTTATCCACAGAATCAGGGGATAACGCAGGA
AAGAACATGTGAGCAAAAGGCCAGCAAAAGGCCAGGAACCGTAAAAAGGCCGCGTTGCTGGCGTTTTTCC
ATAGGCTCCGCCCCCCTGACGAGCATCACAAAAATCGACGCTCAAGTCAGAGGTGGCGAAACCCGACAGG
ACTATAAAGATACCAGGCGTTTCCCCCTGGAAGCTCCCTCGTGCGCTCTCCTGTTCCGACCCTGCCGCTT
ACCGGATACCTGTCCGCCTTTCTCCCTTCGGGAAGCGTGGCGCTTTCTCATAGCTCACGCTGTAGGTATC
TCAGTTCGGTGTAGGTCGTTCGCTCCAAGCTGGGCTGTGTGCACGAACCCCCCGTTCAGCCCGACCGCTG
CGCCTTATCCGGTAACTATCGTCTTGAGTCCAACCCGGTAAGACACGACTTATCGCCACTGGCAGCAGCC
ACTGGTAACAGGATTAGCAGAGCGAGGTATGTAGGCGGTGCTACAGAGTTCTTGAAGTGGTGGCCTAACT
ACGGCTACACTAGAAGGACAGTATTTGGTATCTGCGCTCTGCTGAAGCCAGTTACCTTCGGAAAAAGAGT
TGGTAGCTCTTGATCCGGCAAACAAACCACCGCTGGTAGCGGTGGTTTTTTTGTTTGCAAGCAGCAGATT
ACGCGCAGAAAAAAAGGATCTCAAGAAGATCCTTTGATCTTTTCTACGGGGTCTGACGCTCAGTGGAACG
AAAACTCACGTTAAGGGATTTTGGTCATGCATTCTAGGTACTAAAACAATTCATCCAGTAAAATATAATA
TTTTATTTTCTCCCAATCAGGCTTGATCCCCAGTAAGTCAAAAAATAGCTCGACATACTGTTCTTCCCCG
ATATCCTCCCTGATCGACCGGACGCAGAAGGCAATGTCATACCACTTGTCCGCCCTGCCGCTTCTCCCAA
GATCAATAAAGCCACTTACTTTGCCATCTTTCACAAAGATGTTGCTGTCTCCCAGGTCGCCGTGGGAAAA
GACAAGTTCCTCTTCGGGCTTTTCCGTCTTTAAAAAATCATACAGCTCGCGCGGATCTTTAAATGGAGTG
TCTTCTTCCCAGTTTTCGCAATCCACATCGGCCAGATCGTTATTCAGTAAGTAATCCAATTCGGCTAAGC
GGCTGTCTAAGCTATTCGTATAGGGACAATCCGATATGTCGATGGAGTGAAAGAGCCTGATGCACTCCGC
ATACAGCTCGATAATCTTTTCAGGGCTTTGTTCATCTTCATACTCTTCCGAGCAAAGGACGCCATCGGCC
TCACTCATGAGCAGATTGCTCCAGCCATCATGCCGTTCAAAGTGCAGGACCTTTGGAACAGGCAGCTTTC
CTTCCAGCCATAGCATCATGTCCTTTTCCCGTTCCACATCATAGGTGGTCCCTTTATACCGGCTGTCCGT
CATTTTTAAATATAGGTTTTCATTTTCTCCCACCAGCTTATATACCTTAGCAGGAGACATTCCTTCCGTA
TCTTTTACGCAGCGGTATTTTTCGATCAGTTTTTTCAATTCCGGTGATATTCTCATTTTAGCCATTTATT
ATTTCCTTCCTCTTTTCTACAGTATTTAAAGATACCCCAAGAAGCTAATTATAACAAGACGAACTCCAAT
TCACTGTTCCTTGCATTCTAAAACCTTAAATACCAGAAAACAGCTTTTTCAAAGTTGTTTTCAAAGTTGG
CGTATAACATAGTATCGACGGAGCCGATTTTGAAACCGCGGTGATCACAGGCAGCAACGCTCTGTCATCG
TTACAATCAACATGCTACCCTCCGCGAGATCATCCGTGTTTCAAACCCGGCAGCTTAGTTGCCGTTCTTC
CGAATAGCATCGGTAACATGAGCAAAGTCTGCCGCCTTACAACGGCTCTCCCGCTGACGCCGTCCCGGAC
TGATGGGCTGCCTGTATCGAGTGGTGATTTTGTGCCGAGCTGCCGGTCGGGGAGCTGTTGGCTGGCTGGT
GGCAGGATATATTGTGGTGTAAACAAATTGACGCTTAGACAACTTAATAACACATTGCGGACGTTTTTAA
TGTACTGAATTAACGCCGAATTAATTCGGGGGATCTGGATTTTAGTACTGGATTTTGGTTTTAGGAATTA
GAAATTTTATTGATAGAAGTATTTTACAAATACAAATACATACTAAGGGTTTCTTATATGCTCAACACAT
GAGCGAAACCCTATAGGAACCCTAATTCCCTTATCTGGGAACTACTCACACATTATTATGGAGAAAATAG
AGCTTGTCGATCGTTAATTAATCACCTCCAAGATCCCGGACGAGTGCTGGGGCGTCGGTTTCCACTATCG
GCGAGTACTTCTACACAGCCATCGGTCCAGACGGCCGCGCTTCTGCGGGCGATTTGTGTACGCCCGACAG
TCCCGGCTCCGGATCGGACGATTGCGTCGCATCGACCCTGCGCCCAAGCTGCATCATCGAAATTGCCGTC
AACCAAGCTCTGATAGAGTTGGTCAAGACCAATGCGGAGCATATACGCCCGGAGCCGCGGCGATCCTGCA
AGCTCCGGATGCCTCCGCTCGAAGTAGCGCGTCTGCTGCTCCATACAAGCCAACCACGGCCTCCAGAAGA
AGATGTTGGCGACCTCGTATTGGGAATCCCCGAACATCGCCTCGCTCCAGTCAATGACCGCTGTTATGCG
GCCATTGTCCGTCAGGACATTGTTGGAGCCGAAATCCGCGTGCACGAGGTGCCGGACTTCGGGGCAGTCC
TCGGCCCAAAGCATCAGCTCATCGAGAGCCTGCGCGACGGACGCACTGACGGTGTCGTCCATCACAGTTT
GCCAGTGATACACATGGGGATCAGCAATCGCGCATATGAAATCACGCCATGTAGTGTATTGACCGATTCC
TTGCGGTCCGAATGGGCCGAACCCGCTCGTCTGGCTAAGATCGGCCGCAGCGATCGCATCCATGGCCTCC
GCGACCGGCTGCAGAACAGCGGGCAGTTCGGTTTCAGGCAGGTCTTGCAACGTGACACCCTGTGCACGGC
GGGAGATGCAATAGGTCAGGCTCTCGCTGAATTCCCCAATGTCAAGCACTTCCGGAATCGGGAGCGCGGC
CGATGCAAAGTGCCGATAAACATAACGATCTTTGTAGAAACCATCGGCGCAGCTATTTACCCGCAGGACA
TATCCACGCCCTCCTACATCGAAGCTGAAAGCACGAGATTCTTCGCCCTCCGAGAGCTGCATCAGGTCGG
ACACGCTGTCGAACTTTTCGATCAGAAACTTCTCGACAGACGTCGCGGTGAGTTCAGGCTTTTTCATCCT
AGGAGAGATAGATTTGTAGAGAGAGACTGGTGATTTCAGCGTGTCCTCTCCAAATGAAATGAACTTCCTT
ATATAGAGGAAGGGTCTTGCGAAGGATAGTGGGATTGTGCGTCATCCCTTACGTCAGTGGAGATATCACA
TCAATCCACTTGCTTTGAAGACGTGGTTGGAACGTCTTCTTTTTCCACGATGCTCCTCGTGGGTGGGGGT
CCATCTTTGGGACCACTGTCGGCAGAGGCATCTTGAACGATAGCCTTTCCTTTATCGCAATGATGGCATT
TGTAGGTGCCACCTTCCTTTTCTACTGTCCTTTTGATGAAGTGACAGATAGCTGGGCAATGGAATCCGAG
GAGGTTTCCCGATATTACCCTTTGTTGAAAAGTCTCAATAGCCCTTTGGTCTTCTGAGACTGTATCTTTG
ATATTCTTGGAGTAGACGAGAGTGTCGTGCTCCACCATGGGACTAGTAGTCGTCAGTCAGTACTAGCCGG
CGCGCCTGCAGTGCAGCGTGACCCGGTCGTGCCCCTCTCTTGAGATAAGGTGAGCATTGCATGTCTAAGT
TATAAAAAATTACCACATATTTTTTTTGTCACACTTGTTTGAAGTGCAGTTTATCTATCTTTATACATAT
ATTTAAACTTTACTCTACGAATAATATAATCTATAGTACTACAATAATATCAGTGTTTTAGAGAATCATA
TAAATGAACAGTTAGACATGGTCTAAAGGACAATTGAGTATTTTGACAACAGGACTCTACAGTTTTATCT
TTTTAGTGTGCATGTGTTCTCCTTTTTTTTTGCAAATAGCTTCACCTATATAATACTTCATCCATTTTAT
TAGTACATCCATTTAGGGTTTAGGGTTAATGGTTTTTATAGACTAATTTTTTTAGTACATCTATTTTATT
CTATTTTAGCCTCTAAATTAAGAAAACTAAAACTCTATTTTAGTTTTTTTATTTAATAATTTAGATATAA
AATAGAATAAAATAAAGTGACTAAAAATTAAACAAATACCCTTTAAGAAATTAAAAAAACTAAGGAAACA
TTTTTCTTGTTTCGAGTAGATAATGCCAGCCTGTTAAACGCCGTCGACGAGTCTAACGGACACCAACCAG
CGAACCAGCAGCGTCGCGTCGGGCCAAGCGAAGCAGACGGCACGGCATCTCTGTCGCTGCCTCTGGACCC
CTCTCGAGAGTTCCGCTCCACCGTTGGACTTGCTCCGCTGTCGGCATCCAGAAATTGCGTGGCGGAGCGG
CAGACGTGAGCCGGCACGGCAGGCGGCCTCCTCCTCC
